>Addgene plasmid #143072 | TFORF0737 | addgene full sequence | sequence record 408982 | Addgene NGS Result
GGCTCCGGTGCCCGTCAGTGGGCAGAGCGCACATCGCCCACAGTCCCCGAGAAGTTGGGGGGAGGGGTCG
GCAATTGAACCGGTGCCTAGAGAAGGTGGCGCGGGGTAAACTGGGAAAGTGATGTCGTGTACTGGCTCCG
CCTTTTTCCCGAGGGTGGGGGAGAACCGTATATAAGTGCAGTAGTCGCCGTGAACGTTCTTTTTCGCAAC
GGGTTTGCCGCCAGAACACAGGTAAGTGCCGTGTGTGGTTCCCGCGGGCCTGGCCTCTTTACGGGTTATG
GCCCTTGCGTGCCTTGAATTACTTCCACCTGGCTGCAGTACGTGATTCTTGATCCCGAGCTTCGGGTTGG
AAGTGGGTGGGAGAGTTCGAGGCCTTGCGCTTAAGGAGCCCCTTCGCCTCGTGCTTGAGTTGAGGCCTGG
CCTGGGCGCTGGGGCCGCCGCGTGCGAATCTGGTGGCACCTTCGCGCCTGTCTCGCTGCTTTCGATAAGT
CTCTAGCCATTTAAAATTTTTGATGACCTGCTGCGACGCTTTTTTTCTGGCAAGATAGTCTTGTAAATGC
GGGCCAAGATCTGCACACTGGTATTTCGGTTTTTGGGGCCGCGGGCGGCGACGGGGCCCGTGCGTCCCAG
CGCACATGTTCGGCGAGGCGGGGCCTGCGAGCGCGGCCACCGAGAATCGGACGGGGGTAGTCTCAAGCTG
GCCGGCCTGCTCTGGTGCCTGGCCTCGCGCCGCCGTGTATCGCCCCGCCCTGGGCGGCAAGGCTGGCCCG
GTCGGCACCAGTTGCGTGAGCGGAAAGATGGCCGCTTCCCGGCCCTGCTGCAGGGAGCTCAAAATGGAGG
ACGCGGCGCTCGGGAGAGCGGGCGGGTGAGTCACCCACACAAAGGAAAAGGGCCTTTCCGTCCTCAGCCG
TCGCTTCATGTGACTCCACGGAGTACCGGGCGCCGTCCAGGCACCTCGATTAGTTCTCGAGCTTTTGGAG
TACGTCGTCTTTAGGTTGGGGGGAGGGGTTTTATGCGATGGAGTTTCCCCACACTGAGTGGGTGGAGACT
GAAGTTAGGCCAGCTTGGCACTTGATGTAATTCTCCTTGGAATTTGCCCTTTTTGAGTTTGGATCTTGGT
TCATTCTCAAGCCTCAGACAGTGGTTCAAAGTTTTTTTCTTCCATTTCAGGTGTCGTGAGGCTAGCACCG
CCACCATGCTGTGTGATGAAAAAGCCCAGAAGAGAAGGAAGAGGAAAGCAAAGGAGTCAGGGATGGCTCT
TCCTCAGGGACACTTAACATTCAGGGACGTGGCCATAGAATTCTCTCAGGCGGAGTGGAAATGCCTGGAC
CCTGCACAGAGGGCTTTATACAAGGATGTGATGTTGGAGAACTACAGGAACCTGGTCTCCCTGGGAATCT
CTCTTCCTGACCTGAATATTAACTCCATGTTGGAGCAAAGGAGGGAGCCCTGGTCTGGTGAGAGTGAAGT
GAAAATAGCAAAAAATTCAGATGGGAGGGAGTGCATCAAAGGTGTGAACACAGGGAGCAGCTATGCATTG
GGAAGCAATGCAGAAGACAAACCAATTAAAAAACAACTTGGAGTATCCTTTCACTTACATCTGTCTGAAC
TGGAGCTATTTCCAGATGAAAGGGTAATAAATGGATGTAATCAAGTTGAAAACTTTATCAACCACAGTTC
CTCTGTTTCCTGTCTTCAAGAAATGTCTTCCAGTGTCAAAACCCCCATTTTTAATAGGAATGATTTTGAT
GATTCTTCATTTCTCCCACAAGAACAGAAAGTACACCTTAGAGAAAAACCTTATGAATGTAATGAGCATA
GCAAAGTCTTTAGAGTATCTTCCAGCCTTACTAAACATCAAGTAATCCATACTGTAGAGAAACCTTACAA
ATGTAATTCATGCGGCAAGGTCTTTAGTCGCAATTCACACCTTGCAGAACATTGTAGAATTCATACTGGA
GAGAAACCTTACAAATGTAATGTCTGTGGCAAGGTTTTTAGTTACAATTCAAACTTTGCACGACATCAAA
GAATTCATACCAGAGAGAAGCCGTATGAATGTAATGAATGTGGTAAAGTCTTCAGTAATAATTCTTACCT
TGCACGACATCAAAGAATTCATGCTGAAGAGAAACCTTACAAATGTAATGAATGTGGTAAAGGCTTCAGT
CATAAGTCATCTCTAGCAAATCATTGGAGAATTTATACTGGAGAGAAGCCTTACAAATGTGATGAATGTG
GCAAGGCCTTCTATAGGATTGCGCTCCTTGTACGACATCAGAAAATTCATACTGGAGAGAAACCTTACAA
ATGTAATGAATGTGGAAAGGTCTTTATTCAAAATTCGCACCTAGCACAACATTGGAGAATTCATACAGGA
GAGAAACCTTACAAATGTAATGAATGTGGAAAAGTATTTAATCAACTTTCAAATCTTGCACGACATCGAA
GAATTCATACTGGAGAGAAGCCTTACAAATGTAATGAATGTGGTAAAGCATTTAGTGAGTATTCAGGCCT
TTCAGCCCATCTTGTAATCCACACTGGAGAGAAGCCTTACAAATGTAGTGAATGTGGCAAGGCATTCAGA
CACAAGTTATCACTAACCAATCATCAGAGAATCCATACTGGAGAAAGACCTTACAAATGTAATGAATGTG
GCAAGGTCTTCAATCGAATTGCACACCTTGCACGACATCGGAAAATTCATACTGGAGAGAAACCTTACAA
ATGTAATGAGTGTGGCAAGGCCTTTAGTCGCATTTCATACCTAGCACAACATTGGACAATTCATATGGGA
TAGTAATGAACTAGTCCGTAACTTGAAAGTATTTCGATTTCTTGGCTTTATATATCTTGTGGAAAGGACG
ATACCAGTAATCTGGACGTATCGTTACGCGTTAAGTCGACAATCAACCTCTGGATTACAAAATTTGTGAA
AGATTGACTGGTATTCTTAACTATGTTGCTCCTTTTACGCTATGTGGATACGCTGCTTTAATGCCTTTGT
ATCATGCTATTGCTTCCCGTATGGCTTTCATTTTCTCCTCCTTGTATAAATCCTGGTTGCTGTCTCTTTA
TGAGGAGTTGTGGCCCGTTGTCAGGCAACGTGGCGTGGTGTGCACTGTGTTTGCTGACGCAACCCCCACT
GGTTGGGGCATTGCCACCACCTGTCAGCTCCTTTCCGGGACTTTCGCTTTCCCCCTCCCTATTGCCACGG
CGGAACTCATCGCCGCCTGCCTTGCCCGCTGCTGGACAGGGGCTCGGCTGTTGGGCACTGACAATTCCGT
GGTGTTGTCGGGGAAATCATCGTCCTTTCCTTGGCTGCTCGCCTGTGTTGCCACCTGGATTCTGCGCGGG
ACGTCCTTCTGCTACGTCCCTTCGGCCCTCAATCCAGCGGACCTTCCTTCCCGCGGCCTGCTGCCGGCTC
TGCGGCCTCTTCCGCGTCTTCGCCTTCGCCCTCAGACGAGTCGGATCTCCCTTTGGGCCGCCTCCCCGCG
TCGACTTTAAGACCAATGACTTACAAGGCAGCTGTAGATCTTAGCCACTTTTTAAAAGAAAAGGGGGGAC
TGGAAGGGCTAATTCACTCCCAACGAAGACAAGATCTGCTTTTTGCTTGTACTGGGTCTCTCTGGTTAGA
CCAGATCTGAGCCTGGGAGCTCTCTGGCTAACTAGGGAACCCACTGCTTAAGCCTCAATAAAGCTTGCCT
TGAGTGCTTCAAGTAGTGTGTGCCCGTCTGTTGTGTGACTCTGGTAACTAGAGATCCCTCAGACCCTTTT
AGTCAGTGTGGAAAATCTCTAGCAGTACGTATAGTAGTTCATGTCATCTTATTATTCAGTATTTATAACT
TGCAAAGAAATGAATATCAGAGAGTGAGAGGAACTTGTTTATTGCAGCTTATAATGGTTACAAATAAAGC
AATAGCATCACAAATTTCACAAATAAAGCATTTTTTTCACTGCATTCTAGTTGTGGTTTGTCCAAACTCA
TCAATGTATCTTATCATGTCTGGCTCTAGCTATCCCGCCCCTAACTCCGCCCATCCCGCCCCTAACTCCG
CCCAGTTCCGCCCATTCTCCGCCCCATGGCTGACTAATTTTTTTTATTTATGCAGAGGCCGAGGCCGCCT
CGGCCTCTGAGCTATTCCAGAAGTAGTGAGGAGGCTTTTTTGGAGGCCTAGGGACGTACCCAATTCGCCC
TATAGTGAGTCGTATTACGCGCGCTCACTGGCCGTCGTTTTACAACGTCGTGACTGGGAAAACCCTGGCG
TTACCCAACTTAATCGCCTTGCAGCACATCCCCCTTTCGCCAGCTGGCGTAATAGCGAAGAGGCCCGCAC
CGATCGCCCTTCCCAACAGTTGCGCAGCCTGAATGGCGAATGGG
[124 nt withheld, positions 4385-4508]
C
[91 nt withheld, positions 4510-4600]
A
[49 nt withheld, positions 4602-4650]
CCTTTGACGTTGGAGTCCACGTTCTTT
[37 nt withheld, positions 4678-4714]
ACCCTATCTCGGTCTATTCTTTTGATTTATAAGGAATTTTGCCGATTTCGGCCTATTGGTTAAAAAATGA
GCTGATTTAACAAAAATTTAACGCGAATTTTAACAAAATATTAACGCTTACAATTTAGGTGGCACTTTTC
GGGGAAATGTGCGCGGAACCCCTATTTGTTTATTTTTCTAAATACATTCAAATATGTATCCGCTCATGAG
ACAATAACCCTGATAAATGCTTCAATAATATTGAAAAAGGAAGAGTATGAGTATTCAACATTTCCGTGTC
GCCCTTATTCCCTTTTTTGCGGCATTTTGCCTTCCTGTTTTTGCTCACCCAGAAACGCTGGTGAAAGTAA
AAGATGCTGAAGATCAGTTGGGTGCACGAGTGGGTTACATCGAACTGGATCTCAACAGCGGTAAGATCCT
TGAGAGTTTTCGCCCCGAAGAACGTTTTCCAATGATGAGCACTTTTAAAGTTCTGCTATGTGGCGCGGTA
TTATCCCGTATTGACGCCGGGCAAGAGCAACTCGGTCGCCGCATACACTATTCTCAGAATGACTTGGTTG
AGTACTCACCAGTCACAGAAAAGCATCTTACGGATGGCATGACAGTAAGAGAATTATGCAGTGCTGCCAT
AACCATGAGTGATAACACTGCGGCCAACTTACTTCTGACAACGATCGGAGGACCGAAGGAGCTAACCGCT
TTTTTGCACAACATGGGGGATCATGTAACTCGCCTTGATCGTTGGGAACCGGAGCTGAATGAAGCCATAC
CAAACGACGAGCGTGACACCACGATGCCTGTAGCAATGGCAACAACGTTGCGCAAACTATTAACTGGCGA
ACTACTTACTCTAGCTTCCCGGCAACAATTAATAGACTGGATGGAGGCGGATAAAGTTGCAGGACCACTT
CTGCGCTCGGCCCTTCCGGCTGGCTGGTTTATTGCTGATAAATCTGGAGCCGGTGAGCGTGGGTCTCGCG
GTATCATTGCAGCACTGGGGCCAGATGGTAAGCCCTCCCGTATCGTAGTTATCTACACGACGGGGAGTCA
GGCAACTATGGATGAACGAAATAGACAGATCGCTGAGATAGGTGCCTCACTGATTAAGCATTGGTAACTG
TCAGACCAAGTTTACTCATATATACTTTAGATTGATTTAAAACTTCATTTTTAATTTAAAAGGATCTAGG
TGAAGATCCTTTTTGATAATCTCATGACCAAAATCCCTTAACGTGAGTTTTCGTTCCACTGAGCGTCAGA
CCCCGTAGAAAAGATCAAAGGATCTTCTTGAGATCCTTTTTTTCTGCGCGTAATCTGCTGCTTGCAAACA
AAAAAACCACCGCTACCAGCGGTGGTTTGTTTGCCGGATCAAGAGCTACCAACTCTTTTTCCGAAGGTAA
CTGGCTTCAGCAGAGCGCAGATACCAAATACTGTTCTTCTAGTGTAGCCGTAGTTAGGCCACCACTTCAA
GAACTCTGTAGCACCGCCTACATACCTCGCTCTGCTAATCCTGTTACCAGTGGCTGCTGCCAGTGGCGAT
AAGTCGTGTCTTACCGGGTTGGACTCAAGACGATAGTTACCGGATAAGGCGCAGCGGTCGGGCTGAACGG
GGGGTTCGTGCACACAGCCCAGCTTGGAGCGAACGACCTACACCGAACTGAGATACCTACAGCGTGAGCT
ATGAGAAAGCGCCACGCTTCCCGAAGGGAGAAAGGCGGACAGGTATCCGGTAAGCGGCAGGGTCGGAACA
GGAGAGCGCACGAGGGAGCTTCCAGGGGGAAACGCCTGGTATCTTTATAGTCCTGTCGGGTTTCGCCACC
TCTGACTTGAGCGTCGATTTTTGTGATGCTCGTCAGGGGGGCGGAGCCTATGGAAAAACGCCAGCAACGC
GGCCTTTTTACGGTTCCTGGCCTTTTGCTGGCCTTTTGCTCACATGTTCTTTCCTGCGTTATCCCCTGAT
TCTGTGGATAACCGTATTACCGCCTTTGAGTGAGCTGATACCGCTCGCCGCAGCCGAACGACCGAGCGCA
GCGAGTCAGTGAGCGAGGAAGCGGAAGAGCGCCCAATACGCAAACCGCCTCTCCCCGCGCGTTGGCCGAT
TCATTAATGCAGCTGGCACGACAGGTTTCCCGACTGGAAAGCGGGCAGTGAGCGCAACGCAATTAATGTG
AGTTAGCTCACTCATTAGGCACCCCAGGCTTTACACTTTATGCTTCCGGCTCGTATGTTGTGTGGAATTG
TGAGCGGATAACAATTTCACACAGGAAACAGCTATGACCATGATTACGCCAAGCGCGCAATTAACCCTCA
CTAAAGGGAACAAAAGCTGGAGCTGCAAGCTTAATGTAGTCTTATGCAATACTCTTGTAGTCTTGCAACA
TGGTAACGATGAGTTAGCAACATGCCTTACAAGGAGAGAAAAAGCACCGTGCATGCCGATTGGTGGAAGT
AAGGTGGTACGATCGTGCCTTATTAGGAAGGCAACAGACGGGTCTGACATGGATTGGACGAACCACTGAA
TTGCCGCATTGCAGAGATATTGTATTTAAGTGCCTAGCTCGATACATAAACGGGTCTCTCTGGTTAGACC
AGATCTGAGCCTGGGAGCTCTCTGGCTAACTAGGGAACCCACTGCTTAAGCCTCAATAAAGCTTGCCTTG
AGTGCTTCAAGTAGTGTGTGCCCGTCTGTTGTGTGACTCTGGTAACTAGAGATCCCTCAGACCCTTTTAG
TCAGTGTGGAAAATCTCTAGCAGTGGCGCCCGAACAGGGACTTGAAAGCGAAAGGGAAACCAGAGGAGCT
CTCTCGACGCAGGACTCGGCTTGCTGAAGCGCGCACGGCAAGAGGCGAGGGGCGGCGACTGGTGAGTACG
CCAAAAATTTTGACTAGCGGAGGCTAGAAGGAGAGAGATGGGTGCGAGAGCGTCAGTATTAAGCGGGGGA
GAATTAGATCGCGATGGGAAAAAATTCGGTTAAGGCCAGGGGGAAAGAAAAAATATAAATTAAAACATAT
AGTATGGGCAAGCAGGGAGCTAGAACGATTCGCAGTTAATCCTGGCCTGTTAGAAACATCAGAAGGCTGT
AGACAAATACTGGGACAGCTACAACCATCCCTTCAGACAGGATCAGAAGAACTTAGATCATTATATAATA
CAGTAGCAACCCTCTATTGTGTGCATCAAAGGATAGAGATAAAAGACACCAAGGAAGCTTTAGACAAGAT
AGAGGAAGAGCAAAACAAAAGTAAGACCACCGCACAGCAAGCGGCCGCTGATCTTCAGACCTGGAGGAGG
AGATATGAGGGACAATTGGAGAAGTGAATTATATAAATATAAAGTAGTAAAAATTGAACCATTAGGAGTA
GCACCCACCAAGGCAAAGAGAAGAGTGGTGCAGAGAGAAAAAAGAGCAGTGGGAATAGGAGCTTTGTTCC
TTGGGTTCTTGGGAGCAGCAGGAAGCACTATGGGCGCAGCGTCAATGACGCTGACGGTACAGGCCAGACA
ATTATTGTCTGGTATAGTGCAGCAGCAGAACAATTTGCTGAGGGCTATTGAGGCGCAACAGCATCTGTTG
CAACTCACAGTCTGGGGCATCAAGCAGCTCCAGGCAAGAATCCTGGCTGTGGAAAGATACCTAAAGGATC
AACAGCTCCTGGGGATTTGGGGTTGCTCTGGAAAACTCATTTGCACCACTGCTGTGCCTTGGAATGCTAG
TTGGAGTAATAAATCTCTGGAACAGATTTGGAATCACACGACCTGGATGGAGTGGGACAGAGAAATTAAC
AATTACACAAGCTTAATACACTCCTTAATTGAAGAATCGCAAAACCAGCAAGAAAAGAATGAACAAGAAT
TATTGGAATTAGATAAATGGGCAAGTTTGTGGAATTGGTTTAACATAACAAATTGGCTGTGGTATATAAA
ATTATTCATAATGATAGTAGGAGGCTTGGTAGGTTTAAGAATAGTTTTTGCTGTACTTTCTATAGTGAAT
AGAGTTAGGCAGGGATATTCACCATTATCGTTTCAGACCCACCTCCCAACCCCGAGGGGACCCATGCATT
GCATCTCAATTAGTCAGCAACCAGGTGTGGAAAGTCCCCAGGCTCCCCAGCAGGCAGAAGTATGCAAAGC
ATGCGTCTCAATTAGTCAGCAACCATAGTCCCGCCCCTAACTCCGCCCATCCCGCCCCTAACTCCGCCCA
GTTCCGCCCATTCTCCGCCCCATGGCTGACTAATTTTTTTTATTTATGCAGAGGCCGAGGCCGCCTCGGC
CTCTGAGCTATTCCAGAAGTAGTGAGGAGGCTTTTTTGGAGGCCTAGGCTTTTGCAAAAAGCTTTCTAGA
GGTACCACCGGAGCTTACCATGACCGAGTACAAGCCCACGGTGCGCCTCGCCACCCGCGACGACGTCCCC
AGGGCCGTACGCACCCTCGCCGCCGCGTTCGCCGACTACCCCGCCACGCGCCACACCGTCGATCCGGACC
GCCACATCGAGCGGGTCACCGAGCTGCAAGAACTCTTCCTCACGCGCGTCGGGCTCGACATCGGCAAGGT
GTGGGTCGCGGACGACGGCGCCGCCGTGGCGGTCTGGACCACGCCGGAGAGCGTCGAAGCGGGGGCGGTG
TTCGCCGAGATCGGCCCGCGCATGGCCGAGTTGAGCGGTTCCCGGCTGGCCGCGCAGCAACAGATGGAAG
GCCTCCTGGCGCCGCACCGGCCCAAGGAGCCCGCGTGGTTCCTGGCCACCGTCGGCGTCTCGCCCGACCA
CCAGGGCAAGGGTCTGGGCAGCGCCGTCGTGCTCCCCGGAGTGGAGGCGGCCGAGCGCGCCGGGGTGCCC
GCCTTCCTGGAGACCTCCGCGCCCCGCAACCTCCCCTTCTACGAGCGGCTCGGCTTCACCGTCACCGCCG
ACGTCGAGGTGCCCGAAGGACCGCGCACCTGGTGCATGACCCGCAAGCCCGGTGCCAGTTAACGAATTCT
AGATCTTGAGACAAATGGCAGTATTCATCCACAATTTTAAAAGAAAAGGGGGGATTGGGGGGTACAGTGC
AGGGGAAAGAATAGTAGACATAATAGCAACAGACATACAAACTAAAGAATTACAAAAACAAATTACAAAA
ATTCAAAATTTTCGGGTTTATTACAGGGACAGCAGAGATCCACTTTGGCGCCGGCTCGAGGCCTGCAGGT
GCAAAGATGGATAAAGTTTTAAACAGAGAGGAATCTTTGCAGCTAATGGACCTTCTAGGTCTTGAAAGGA
GTGGGAATT
Features (pLannotate 1.2.2; 31 found; start..end, strand, type, name):
      1..1179    +  promoter       EF-1α promoter: strong constitutive promoter for human elongation factor EF-1α
   1196..1843    +  CDS            ZNF480 (fragment): ZN480_HUMAN - Experimental evidence at protein level: Swiss-Prot protein existence level 1. Involved in transcriptional regulation as an activator. From Homo sapiens (Human).
   2816..2869    +  promoter       U6 promoter (fragment): RNA polymerase III promoter for human U6 snRNA
   2911..3499    +  misc_feature   WPRE: woodchuck hepatitis virus posttranscriptional regulatory element
   3550..3569    +  misc_feature   cPPT/CTS (fragment): central polypurine tract and central termination sequence of HIV-1
   3571..3804    +  LTR            3' LTR (ΔU3): self-inactivating 3' long terminal repeat (LTR) from HIV-1
   3882..4003    +  polyA_signal   SV40 poly(A) signal: SV40 polyadenylation signal
   4043..4178    +  rep_origin     SV40 ori: SV40 origin of replication
   4199..4217    -  promoter       T7 promoter: promoter for bacteriophage T7 RNA polymerase
   4225..4380    +  CDS            lacZα (fragment): LacZα fragment of β-galactosidase; lacZ fragment
   4385..4743    +  rep_origin     f1 ori (sequence partly withheld): f1 bacteriophage origin of replication; arrow indicates direction of (+) strand synthesis
   4866..4970    +  promoter       AmpR promoter: bla
   4971..5831    +  CDS            AmpR: β-lactamase; bla; confers resistance to ampicillin, carbenicillin, and related antibiotics
   6002..6590    +  rep_origin     ori: high-copy-number ColE1/pMB1/pBR322/pUC origin of replication
   6773..6865    +  CDS            lacI (fragment): lac repressor; lacI; The lac repressor binds to the lac operator to inhibit transcription in E. coli. This inhibition can be relieved by adding lactose or isopropyl-β-D-thiogalactopyranoside (IPTG).
   6878..6899    +  protein_bind   CAP binding site: CAP binding activates transcription in the presence of cAMP. E. coli catabolite activator protein
   6914..6944    +  promoter       lac promoter: promoter for the E. coli lac operon
   6952..6968    +  protein_bind   lac operator: The lac repressor binds to the lac operator to inhibit transcription in E. coli. This inhibition can be relieved by adding lactose or isopropyl-β-D-thiogalactopyranoside (IPTG). lac repressor encoded by lacI
   7013..7031    +  promoter       T3 promoter: promoter for bacteriophage T3 RNA polymerase
   7059..7285    +  promoter       RSV promoter: Rous sarcoma virus enhancer/promoter
   7286..7466    +  LTR            5' LTR (truncated): truncated 5' long terminal repeat (LTR) from HIV-1
   7513..7638    +  misc_feature   HIV-1 Ψ: packaging signal of human immunodeficiency virus type 1
   7622..7985    +  CDS            HIV-1 gag (fragment): gag protein from human immunodeficiency virus 1; gag
   8131..8364    +  misc_feature   RRE: The Rev response element (RRE) of HIV-1 allows for Rev-dependent mRNA export from the nucleus to the cytoplasm.
   8741..8767    +  CDS            Rev (fragment): human immunodeficiency virus 1 (HIV-1) Rev protein; rev; enhances nuclear export of unspliced and incompletely spliced viral mRNAs
   8774..8797    +  promoter       SV40 promoter (fragment): SV40 early promoter
   8798..8869    +  promoter       SV40 promoter (fragment): SV40 enhancer and early promoter
   8893..9028    +  rep_origin     SV40 ori: SV40 origin of replication
   9074..9670    +  CDS            PuroR (fragment): puromycin N-acetyltransferase; pac from Streptomyces; confers resistance to puromycin
   9719..9836    +  misc_feature   cPPT/CTS: central polypurine tract and central termination sequence of HIV-1
   9901..9967    +  CDS            small t antigen (fragment): SV40 (simian virus 40) small t antigen
