[The description below was written by a language model from this plasmid's Addgene catalogue record and pLannotate feature annotations shown in this document.]
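Description:
TFORF0737 is a third-generation, self-inactivating HIV-1 lentiviral expression plasmid built on the pLX_TRC317 backbone. It carries the human zinc-finger transcription factor ZNF480 as an overexpression ORF. It belongs to a barcoded transcription factor ORF collection in which each construct has a unique 24-bp barcode, so that individual factors can be identified by sequencing in pooled screens. In bacteria it is maintained through a high-copy ColE1/pUC-type origin with ampicillin resistance (β-lactamase), and an f1 origin is also present. The depositor notes that the plasmid can recombine, as is common for LTR-containing vectors.

The viral genome is transcribed in packaging cells from an RSV promoter fused to a truncated 5' LTR. This is followed by the Ψ packaging signal with a gag fragment, and by the RRE for Rev-dependent nuclear export. Downstream, an SV40 early promoter drives puromycin N-acetyltransferase for selection of transduced mammalian cells. A cPPT/CTS element, which aids nuclear import of the viral genome, precedes the main cassette. In that cassette the constitutive EF-1α promoter drives the synthesized ZNF480 ORF, followed by a WPRE to enhance transcript stability and expression. The ΔU3 3' LTR inactivates LTR promoter activity after integration, and an SV40 poly(A) signal lies beyond it.

The automated annotation labels only the first part of the recorded 1,709-bp insert as ZNF480. It does not annotate the barcode, which presumably lies in the unannotated stretch between the ORF and the WPRE, near a short U6-derived fragment. The short lac, T3/T7 and SV40 fragments are backbone remnants with no stated function.
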