Addgene plasmid #143072: TFORF0737
Purpose: Lentiviral vector for overexpressing transcription factor ORFs with unique 24-bp barcodes. Barcodes facilitate identification of transcription factors in pooled screens.
Depositing lab: Feng Zhang. Depositing organization: Broad Institute. Publication: A transcription factor atlas of directed differentiation. Joung J, Ma S, Tay T, Geiger-Schuller KR, Kirchgatterer PC, Verdine VK, Guo B, Arias-Garcia MA, Allen WE, Singh A, Kuksenko O, Abudayyeh OO, Gootenberg JS, Fu Z, Macrae RK, Buenrostro JD, Regev A, Zhang F. Cell. 2023 Jan 5;186(1):209-229.e26. doi: 10.1016/j.cell.2022.11.026. PubMed 36608654.
Backbone
  Vector backbone: pLX_TRC317
  Backbone manufacturer: Broad Institute Genetic Perturbation Platform
  Backbone size w/o insert (bp): 8264
  Vector type: Mammalian Expression, Lentiviral
  Selectable markers: Puromycin
Growth in bacteria
  Bacterial resistance: Ampicillin, 100 μg/mL
  Growth temperature: 37°C
  Growth strain: NEB Stable
  Copy number: High Copy
Gene/Insert
  Gene/Insert name: ZNF480
  Species: H. sapiens (human)
  Insert size (bp): 1709
  Entrez Gene: ZNF480 (a.k.a. MGC32104)
  Promoter: EF1a
  Cloning method: Unknown
  Sequencing primers: 5′ GGGTGGAGACTGAAGTTAGGCCAG; 3′ CACATAGCGTAAAAGGAGCAACATAG
Terms and licenses: Academic/Nonprofit Terms; Industry Terms: Not Available to Industry
Depositor comments: NM_144684,XM_011526465,ENST00000468240,ENST00000595962 . The transcription factor ORF portion of this plasmid was synthesized by Genewiz. Please test multiple small colonies in case of plasmid recombination. To make this collection available in a timely manner, a portion of this collection was not fully sequenced by Addgene. If an Addgene verified full plasmid sequence is not available, please contact us prior to placing an order to request the full sequence.
How to cite: TFORF0737 was a gift from Feng Zhang (Addgene plasmid # 143072 ; http://n2t.net/addgene:143072 ; RRID:Addgene_143072)
