>Addgene plasmid #143072 | TFORF0737 | depositor partial sequence | sequence record 281354 | Insert
ACCGCCACCATGCTGTGTGATGAAAAAGCCCAGAAGAGAAGGAAGAGGAAAGCAAAGGAGTCAGGGATGG
CTCTTCCTCAGGGACACTTAACATTCAGGGACGTGGCCATAGAATTCTCTCAGGCGGAGTGGAAATGCCT
GGACCCTGCACAGAGGGCTTTATACAAGGATGTGATGTTGGAGAACTACAGGAACCTGGTCTCCCTGGGA
ATCTCTCTTCCTGACCTGAATATTAACTCCATGTTGGAGCAAAGGAGGGAGCCCTGGTCTGGTGAGAGTG
AAGTGAAAATAGCAAAAAATTCAGATGGGAGGGAGTGCATCAAAGGTGTGAACACAGGGAGCAGCTATGC
ATTGGGAAGCAATGCAGAAGACAAACCAATTAAAAAACAACTTGGAGTATCCTTTCACTTACATCTGTCT
GAACTGGAGCTATTTCCAGATGAAAGGGTAATAAATGGATGTAATCAAGTTGAAAACTTTATCAACCACA
GTTCCTCTGTTTCCTGTCTTCAAGAAATGTCTTCCAGTGTCAAAACCCCCATTTTTAATAGGAATGATTT
TGATGATTCTTCATTTCTCCCACAAGAACAGAAAGTACACCTTAGAGAAAAACCTTATGAATGTAATGAG
CATAGCAAAGTCTTTAGAGTATCTTCCAGCCTTACTAAACATCAAGTAATCCATACTGTAGAGAAACCTT
ACAAATGTAATTCATGCGGCAAGGTCTTTAGTCGCAATTCACACCTTGCAGAACATTGTAGAATTCATAC
TGGAGAGAAACCTTACAAATGTAATGTCTGTGGCAAGGTTTTTAGTTACAATTCAAACTTTGCACGACAT
CAAAGAATTCATACCAGAGAGAAGCCGTATGAATGTAATGAATGTGGTAAAGTCTTCAGTAATAATTCTT
ACCTTGCACGACATCAAAGAATTCATGCTGAAGAGAAACCTTACAAATGTAATGAATGTGGTAAAGGCTT
CAGTCATAAGTCATCTCTAGCAAATCATTGGAGAATTTATACTGGAGAGAAGCCTTACAAATGTGATGAA
TGTGGCAAGGCCTTCTATAGGATTGCGCTCCTTGTACGACATCAGAAAATTCATACTGGAGAGAAACCTT
ACAAATGTAATGAATGTGGAAAGGTCTTTATTCAAAATTCGCACCTAGCACAACATTGGAGAATTCATAC
AGGAGAGAAACCTTACAAATGTAATGAATGTGGAAAAGTATTTAATCAACTTTCAAATCTTGCACGACAT
CGAAGAATTCATACTGGAGAGAAGCCTTACAAATGTAATGAATGTGGTAAAGCATTTAGTGAGTATTCAG
GCCTTTCAGCCCATCTTGTAATCCACACTGGAGAGAAGCCTTACAAATGTAGTGAATGTGGCAAGGCATT
CAGACACAAGTTATCACTAACCAATCATCAGAGAATCCATACTGGAGAAAGACCTTACAAATGTAATGAA
TGTGGCAAGGTCTTCAATCGAATTGCACACCTTGCACGACATCGGAAAATTCATACTGGAGAGAAACCTT
ACAAATGTAATGAGTGTGGCAAGGCCTTTAGTCGCATTTCATACCTAGCACAACATTGGACAATTCATAT
GGGATAGTAATGAACTAGTCCGTAACTTGAAAGTATTTCGATTTCTTGGCTTTATATATCTTGTGGAAAG
GACGATACCAGTAATCTGGACGTATCGTT
