>Addgene plasmid #143072 | TFORF0737 | depositor partial sequence | sequence record 281355 | Barcode
TACCAGTAATCTGGACGTATCGTT
